Addgene plasmid #109807: pHH0103_LRP5_Ldl-recept-b_2
Purpose: Protein expression and purification of LRP5_Ldl-recept-b_2
Depositing lab: Sachdev Sidhu. Depositing organization: University of Toronto. Publication: Large-scale survey and database of high affinity ligands for peptide recognition modules. Teyra J, Kelil A, Jain S, Helmy M, Jajodia R, Hooda Y, Gu J, D'Cruz AA, Nicholson SE, Min J, Sudol M, Kim PM, Bader GD, Sidhu SS. Mol Syst Biol. 2020 Dec;16(12):e9310. doi: 10.15252/msb.20199310. PubMed 33438817.
Backbone
  Vector backbone: pHH0103
  Vector type: Bacterial Expression
Growth in bacteria
  Bacterial resistance: Ampicillin, 100 μg/mL
  Growth temperature: 37°C
  Growth strain: DH5alpha
  Copy number: Low Copy
Gene/Insert
  Gene/Insert name: LRP5_Ldl-recept-b_2
  Species: H. sapiens (human)
  Cloning method: Restriction Enzyme; 5′ cloning site Sfi1 (unknown if destroyed); 3′ cloning site Not1 (unknown if destroyed)
Terms and licenses: Academic/Nonprofit Terms; Industry Terms: Not Available to Industry
How to cite: pHH0103_LRP5_Ldl-recept-b_2 was a gift from Sachdev Sidhu (Addgene plasmid # 109807 ; http://n2t.net/addgene:109807 ; RRID:Addgene_109807)
