[The description below was written by a language model from this plasmid's Addgene catalogue record and pLannotate feature annotations shown in this document.]
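Description:
pHH0103_LRP5_Ldl-recept-b_2 is a bacterial expression plasmid of about 7.5 kb, built on the pHH0103 backbone, for producing and purifying a domain fragment of human LRP5 in E. coli. It replicates from a ColE1/pMB1-type origin and is selected with ampicillin through the β-lactamase gene. The catalogue lists it as low copy. The feature table shows a pBR322-style bom region and rop sequence that is split into fragments by an inserted f1 phage origin. The f1 origin would in principle allow single-stranded DNA to be made with helper phage.

The expression cassette is driven by the tac promoter followed by a lac operator. A lacI gene under the lacIq promoter is carried on the same plasmid, so transcription is repressed until it is induced with IPTG or lactose. The open reading frame begins with a 6xHis tag, continues through Schistosoma japonicum glutathione S-transferase, and ends with an approximately 800 bp LRP5 fragment. By its name, this fragment corresponds to the second LDL-receptor class B repeat region of the protein. It was cloned between SfiI and NotI sites. The product is therefore a His-GST–LRP5 domain fusion that can be purified by either nickel or glutathione affinity.

An fd terminator lies immediately downstream of the insert. It is followed by fragments of M13 gene III and of the tetracycline resistance gene, which look like remnants of a phagemid-type ancestor rather than functional parts of the expression unit. The associated publication is a large-scale survey of ligands for peptide recognition modules, which suggests that the purified domain served as a target in peptide-binding studies.
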