Features (pLannotate 1.2.2; 21 found; start..end, strand, type, name):
      1..29      +  promoter       tac promoter: strong E. coli promoter; hybrid between the trp and lac UV5 promoters
     37..53      +  protein_bind   lac operator: The lac repressor binds to the lac operator to inhibit transcription in E. coli. This inhibition can be relieved by adding lactose or isopropyl-β-D-thiogalactopyranoside (IPTG). lac repressor encoded by lacI
    138..155     +  CDS            6xHis: 6xHis affinity tag
    171..824     +  CDS            GST26_SCHJA: Experimental evidence at protein level: Swiss-Prot protein existence level 1. GST isoenzymes appear to play a central role in the parasite detoxification system. Other functions are also suspected including a role in increasing the solubility of haematin in the parasite gut. From Schistosoma japonicum (Blood fluke).
    885..1691    +  CDS            LRP5 (fragment): LRP5_HUMAN - Also known as LR3 From Homo sapiens (Human).
   1707..1754    +  terminator     fd terminator (sequence withheld): central terminator from bacteriophage fd (Otsuka and Kunisawa, 1982)
   1759..1971    +  CDS            M13 gene III (fragment) (sequence partly withheld): pIII; III; minor coat protein
   1986..2456    +  CDS            M13 gene III (fragment) (sequence partly withheld): pIII; III; minor coat protein
   2478..2548    +  CDS            TcR (fragment): tetracycline efflux protein; tet; confers resistance to tetracycline
   2790..3170    -  CDS            YPB1_ECOLX: Protein predicted: Swiss-Prot protein existence level 4. From Escherichia coli.
   3187..3338    +  CDS            rop (fragment): Rop protein, which maintains plasmids at low copy number; rop
   3374..3802    -  rep_origin     f1 ori (sequence partly withheld): f1 bacteriophage origin of replication; arrow indicates direction of (+) strand synthesis
   3811..3850    +  CDS            rop (fragment): Rop protein, which maintains plasmids at low copy number; rop
   3952..4092    +  misc_feature   bom: basis of mobility region from pBR322
   4278..4865    -  rep_origin     ori: high-copy-number ColE1/pMB1/pBR322/pUC origin of replication
   5036..5896    -  CDS            AmpR: β-lactamase; bla; confers resistance to ampicillin, carbenicillin, and related antibiotics
   5897..6001    -  promoter       AmpR promoter: bla
   6110..6187    +  promoter       lacIq promoter: lacI (mutant); In the lacIq allele, a single base change in the promoter boosts expression of the lacI gene about 10-fold.
   6188..7270    +  CDS            lacI: lac repressor; lacI; The lac repressor binds to the lac operator to inhibit transcription in E. coli. This inhibition can be relieved by adding lactose or isopropyl-β-D-thiogalactopyranoside (IPTG).
   7283..7304    +  protein_bind   CAP binding site: CAP binding activates transcription in the presence of cAMP. E. coli catabolite activator protein
   7323..7340    +  promoter       tet promoter (fragment): E. coli promoter for tetracycline efflux protein gene
>Addgene plasmid #109807 | pHH0103_LRP5_Ldl-recept-b_2 | addgene full sequence | sequence record 213656 | Addgene NGS Result
TTGACAATTAATCATCGGCTCGTATAATGTGTGGAATTGTGAGCGGATAACAATTTCACACAGGAAACAG
CCAGTCCGTTTAGGTGTTTTCACGAGCACTTCACCAACAAGGACCATAGATTATGAAAATCGAAGAACAC
CATCACCATCACCATTCCAGCGGTAAGCTTATGTCCCCTATACTAGGTTATTGGAAAATTAAGGGCCTTG
TGCAACCCACTCGACTTCTTTTGGAATATCTTGAAGAAAAATATGAAGAGCATTTGTATGAGCGCGATGA
AGGTGATAAATGGCGAAACAAAAAGTTTGAATTGGGTTTGGAGTTTCCCAATCTTCCTTATTATATTGAT
GGTGATGTTAAATTAACACAGTCTATGGCCATCATACGTTATATAGCTGACAAGCACAACATGTTGGGTG
GTTGTCCAAAAGAGCGTGCAGAGATTTCAATGCTTGAAGGAGCGGTTTTGGATATTAGATACGGTGTTTC
GAGAATTGCATATAGTAAAGACTTTGAAACTCTCAAAGTTGATTTTCTTAGCAAGCTACCTGAAATGCTG
AAAATGTTCGAAGATCGTTTATGTCATAAAACATATTTAAATGGTGATCATGTAACCCATCCTGACTTCA
TGTTGTATGACGCTCTTGATGTTGTTTTATACATGGACCCAATGTGCCTGGATGCGTTCCCAAAATTAGT
TTGTTTTAAAAAACGTATTGAAGCTATCCCACAAATTGATAAGTACTTGAAATCCAGCAAGTATATAGCA
TGGCCTTTGCAGGGCTGGCAAGCCACGTTTGGTGGTGGCGACCATCCTCCAAAATCGGATCTGGAAGTTC
TGTTCCAGGGGCCCCTGTCCAGCGGTCTGGTTCCGCGTGGTTCCGGTACCGCGGCCCAGCCGGCCGCAGA
AGAAGTACTGCTGCTGGCTCGTCGTACCGACCTGCGTCGCATCTCCCTGGACACCCCGGATTTTACTGAC
ATTGTTCTGCAAGTGGATGATATCCGTCACGCGATCGCAATTGACTATGATCCGCTGGAAGGTTATGTTT
ACTGGACCGACGACGAAGTACGCGCGATTCGTCGTGCGTACCTGGACGGTTCCGGCGCGCAGACCCTGGT
GAATACTGAGATCAACGACCCGGACGGCATTGCAGTGGATTGGGTTGCACGCAACCTGTACTGGACGGAC
ACGGGCACTGACCGTATCGAGGTGACCCGCCTGAACGGTACCAGCCGCAAAATCCTGGTTAGCGAAGATC
TGGACGAGCCGCGCGCCATCGCCCTGCATCCGGTTATGGGCCTGATGTACTGGACTGATTGGGGTGAAAA
CCCGAAAATCGAATGCGCGAATCTGGATGGCCAGGAACGTCGTGTACTGGTAAACGCTTCTCTGGGCTGG
CCTAACGGTCTGGCCCTGGATCTGCAGGAAGGTAAGCTGTACTGGGGCGACGCTAAAACCGATAAAATCG
AAGTTATCAACGTCGACGGCACCAAGCGTCGTACTCTGCTGGAGGATAAACTGCCACACATCTTCGGTTT
CACCCTGCTGGGTGATTTCATTTATTGGACCGATTGGCAGCGTCGTTCTATCGAACGTGTGCACAAAGTT
AAAGCGTCTCGCGACGTTATCATTGATCAGCTGCCGGACCTGATGGGTCTGAAAGCTGTTAACGTCGCTA
AAGTGGTCGGTGCGGCCGCATA
[142 nt withheld, positions 1703-1844]
C
[98 nt withheld, positions 1846-1943]
AGTTTGTACTGGTGACGAAACTCAGTGTCTAGCTAGAGTGGC
[149 nt withheld, positions 1986-2134]
T
[41 nt withheld, positions 2136-2176]
T
[62 nt withheld, positions 2178-2239]
A
[35 nt withheld, positions 2241-2275]
CCTCCCTCAATCGGTTGAATGTCGCCCTTTTGTCTTTGGCGCTGGTAAACCATATGAA
[86 nt withheld, positions 2334-2419]
T
[54 nt withheld, positions 2421-2474]
CTAGCGCCGCCCTATACCTTGTCTGCCTCCCCGCGTTGCGTCGCGGTGCATGGAGCCGGGCCACCTCGAC
CTGAATGGAAGCCGGCGGCACCTCGCTAACGGATTCACCACTCCAAGAATTGGAGCCAATCAATTCTTGC
GGAGAACTGTGAATGCGCAAACCAACCCTTGGCAGAACATATCCATCGCGTCCGCCATCTCCAGCAGCCG
CACGCGGCGCATCTCGGGCAGCGTTGGGTCCTGGCCACGGGTGCGCATGATCGTGCTCCTGTCGTTGAGG
ACCCGGCTAGGCTGGCGGGGTTGCCTTACTGGTTAGCAGAATGAATCACCGATACGCGAGCGAACGTGAA
GCGACTGCTGCTGCAAAACGTCTGCGACCTGAGCAACAACATGAATGGTCTTCGGTTTCCGTGTTTCGTA
AAGTCTGGAAACGCGGAAGTCAGCGCCCTGCACCATTATGTTCCGGATCTGCATCGCAGGATGCTGCTGG
CTACCCTGTGGAACACCTACATCTGTATTAACGAAGCGCTGGCATTGACCCTGAGTGATTTTTCTCTGGT
CCCGCCGCATCCATACCGCCAGTTGTTTACCCTCACAACGTTCCAGTAACCGGGCATGTTCATCATCAGT
AACCCGTATCGTGAGCATCCTCTCTCGTTTCATCGGTATCATTACCCCCATGAACAGAAATCCCCCTTAC
ACGGAGGCATCAGTGACCAAACAGGAAAAAACCGCCCTTAACATGGCCCGCTTTATCAGAAGCCAGACAT
TAACGCTTCTGGAGAAACTCAACGAGCTGGACGCGGATGAACAGGCAGACATCTGTGAATCGCTTCACGA
CCACGCTGATGAGCTTTACCGCAGGATCCGCGAAATTGTAAGCGTTAATATTTTGTTAAAATTCGCGTTA
AATTTTTGTTAAATCAGCTCATTTTTTAACCAATAGGCCGAAATCGGCAAAATCCCTTATAAATCAAAAG
AATAGACCGAGATAGGGT
[37 nt withheld, positions 3473-3509]
AAAGAACGTGGACTCCAACGTCAAAGG
[49 nt withheld, positions 3537-3585]
T
[91 nt withheld, positions 3587-3677]
G
[124 nt withheld, positions 3679-3802]
CGCGGATCCTGCCTCGCGCGTTTCGGTGATGACGGTGAAAACCTCTGACACATGCAGCTCCCGGAGACGG
TCACAGCTTGTCTGTAAGCGGATGCCGGGAGCAGACAAGCCCGTCAGGGCGCGTCAGCGGGTGTTGGCGG
GTGTCGGGGCGCAGCCATGACCCAGTCACGTAGCGATAGCGGAGTGTATACTGGCTTAACTATGCGGCAT
CAGAGCAGATTGTACTGAGAGTGCACCATATGCGGTGTGAAATACCGCACAGATGCGTAAGGAGAAAATA
CCGCATCAGGCGCTCTTCCGCTTCCTCGCTCACTGACTCGCTGCGCTCGGTCGTTCGGCTGCGGCGAGCG
GTATCAGCTCACTCAAAGGCGGTAATACGGTTATCCACAGAATCAGGGGATAACGCAGGAAAGAACATGT
GAGCAAAAGGCCAGCAAAAGGCCAGGAACCGTAAAAAGGCCGCGTTGCTGGCGTTTTTCCATAGGCTCCG
CCCCCCTGACGAGCATCACAAAAATCGACGCTCAAGTCAGAGGTGGCGAAACCCGACAGGACTATAAAGA
TACCAGGGTTTCCCCCTGGAAGCTCCCTCGTGCGCTCTCCTGTTCCGACCCTGCCGCTTACCGGATACCT
GTCCGCCTTTCTCCCTTCGGGAAGCGTGGCGCTTTCTCATAGCTCACGCTGTAGGTATCTCAGTTCGGTG
TAGGTCGTTCGCTCCAAGCTGGGCTGTGTGCACGAACCCCCCGTTCAGCCCGACCGCTGCGCCTTATCCG
GTAACTATCGTCTTGAGTCCAACCCGGTAAGACACGACTTATCGCCACTGGCAGCAGCCACTGGTAACAG
GATTAGCAGAGCGAGGTATGTAGGCGGTGCTACAGAGTTCTTGAAGTGGTGGCCTAACTACGGCTACACT
AGAAGGACAGTATTTGGTATCTGCGCTCTGCTGAAGCCAGTTACCTTCGGAAAAAGAGTTGGTAGCTCTT
GATCCGGCAAACAAACCACCGCTGGTAGCGGTGGTTTTTTTGTTTGCAAGCAGCAGATTACGCGCAGAAA
AAAAGGATCTCAAGAAGATCCTTTGATCTTTTCTACGGGGTCTGACGCTCAGTGGAACGAAAACTCACGT
TAAGGGATTTTGGTCATGAGATTATCAAAAAGGATCTTCACCTAGATCCTTTTAAATTAAAAATGAAGTT
TTAAATCAATCTAAAGTATATATGAGTAAACTTGGTCTGACAGTTACCAATGCTTAATCAGTGAGGCACC
TATCTCAGCGATCTGTCTATTTCGTTCATCCATAGTTGCCTGACTCCCCGTCGTGTAGATAACTACGATA
CGGGAGGGCTTACCATCTGGCCCCAGTGCTGCAATGATACCGCGAGACCCACGCTCACCGGCTCCAGATT
TATCAGCAATAAACCAGCCAGCCGGAAGGGCCGAGCGCAGAAGTGGTCCTGCAACTTTATCCGCCTCCAT
CCAGTCTATTAATTGTTGCCGGGAAGCTAGAGTAAGTAGTTCGCCAGTTAATAGTTTGCGCAACGTTGTT
GCCATTGCTGCAGGCATCGTGGTGTCACGCTCGTCGTTTGGTATGGCTTCATTCAGCTCCGGTTCCCAAC
GATCAAGGCGAGTTACATGATCCCCCATGTTGTGCAAAAAAGCGGTTAGCTCCTTCGGTCCTCCGATCGT
TGTCAGAAGTAAGTTGGCCGCAGTGTTATCACTCATGGTTATGGCAGCACTGCATAATTCTCTTACTGTC
ATGCCATCCGTAAGATGCTTTTCTGTGACTGGTGAGTACTCAACCAAGTCATTCTGAGAATAGTGTATGC
GGCGACCGAGTTGCTCTTGCCCGGCGTCAACACGGGATAATACCGCGCCACATAGCAGAACTTTAAAAGT
GCTCATCATTGGAAAACGTTCTTCGGGGCGAAAACTCTCAAGGATCTTACCGCTGTTGAGATCCAGTTCG
ATGTAACCCACTCGTGCACCCAACTGATCTTCAGCATCTTTTACTTTCACCAGCGTTTCTGGGTGAGCAA
AAACAGGAAGGCAAAATGCCGCAAAAAAGGGAATAAGGGCGACACGGAAATGTTGAATACTCATACTCTT
CCTTTTTCAATATTATTGAAGCATTTATCAGGGTTATTGTCTCATGAGCGGATACATATTTGAATGTATT
TAGAAAAATAAACAAATAGGGGTTCCGCGCACATTTCCCCGAAAAGTGCCACCTGACGTCTAAGAAACCA
TTATTATCATGACATTAACCTATAAAAATAGGCGTATCACGAGGCCCTTTCGTCTTCAAGAATTCCCGAC
ACCATCGAATGGTGCAAAACCTTTCGCGGTATGGCATGATAGCGCCCGGAAGAGAGTCAATTCAGGGTGG
TGAATGTGAAACCAGTAACGTTATACGATGTCGCAGAGTATGCCGGTGTCTCTTATCAGACCGTTTCCCG
CGTGGTGAACCAGGCCAGCCACGTTTCTGCGAAAACGCGGGAAAAAGTGGAAGCGGCGATGGCGGAGCTG
AATTACATTCCCAACCGCGTGGCACAACAACTGGCGGGCAAACAGTCGTTGCTGATTGGCGTTGCCACCT
CCAGTCTGGCCCTGCACGCGCCGTCGCAAATTGTCGCGGCGATTAAATCTCGCGCCGATCAACTGGGTGC
CAGCGTGGTGGTGTCGATGGTAGAACGAAGCGGCGTCGAAGCCTGTAAAGCGGCGGTGCACAATCTTCTC
GCGCAACGCGTCAGTGGGCTGATCATTAACTATCCGCTGGATGACCAGGATGCCATTGCTGTGGAAGCTG
CCTGCACTAATGTTCCGGCGTTATTTCTTGATGTCTCTGACCAGACACCCATCAACAGTATTATTTTCTC
CCATGAAGACGGTACGCGACTGGGCGTGGAGCATCTGGTCGCATTGGGTCACCAGCAAATCGCGCTGTTA
GCGGGCCCATTAAGTTCTGTCTCGGCGCGTCTGCGTCTGGCTGGCTGGCATAAATATCTCACTCGCAATC
AAATTCAGCCGATAGCGGAACGGGAAGGCGACTGGAGTGCCATGTCCGGTTTTCAACAAACCATGCAAAT
GCTGAATGAGGGCATCGTTCCCACTGCGATGCTGGTTGCCAACGATCAGATGGCGCTGGGCGCAATGCGC
GCCATTACCGAGTCCGGGCTGCGCGTTGGTGCGGATATCTCGGTAGTGGGATACGACGATACCGAAGACA
GCTCATGTTATATCCCGCCGTTAACCACCATCAAACAGGATTTTCGCCTGCTGGGGCAAACCAGCGTGGA
CCGCTTGCTGCAACTCTCTCAGGGCCAGGCGGTGAAGGGCAATCAGCTGTTGCCCGTCTCACTGGTGAAA
AGAAAAACCACCCTGGCGCCCAATACGCAAACCGCCTCTCCCCGCGCGTTGGCCGATTCATTAATGCAGC
TGGCACGACAGGTTTCCCGACTGGAAAGCGGGCAGTGAGCGCAACGCAATTAATGTAAGTTAGCTCACTC
ATTAGGCACAATTCTCATGTTTGACAGCTTATCATCGACTGCACGGTGCACCAATGCTTCTGGCGTCAGG
CAGCCATCGGAAGCTGTGGTATGGCTGTGCAGGTCGTAAATCACTGCATAATTCGTGTCGCTCAAGGCGC
ACTCCCGTTCTGGATAATGTTTTTTGCGCCGACATCATAACGGTTCTGGCAAATATTCTGAAATGAGCTG
